>Addgene plasmid #210675 | pGL0_153 [pCB102 ORI] | addgene full sequence | sequence record 417296 | Addgene NGS Result
GACCACCCCAGGATACATAGATTACCACAACTCCGAGCCCTTCCACCTAGCGTGCTAACCACGCACGCTA
TTGTTGTATAGGCTAGGTGGAGGCTCAGTGATGATAAGTCTGCGATGGTGGATGCATGTGTCATGGTCAT
AGCTGTTTCCTGTGTGAAATTGTTATCCGCTCAGAGGGCACAATCCTATTCCGCGCTATCCGACAATCTC
CAAGACATTAGGTGGAGTTCAGTTCGGCGTATGGCATATGTCGCTGGAAAGAACATGTGAGCAAAAGGCC
AGCAAAAGGCCAGGAACCGTAAAAAGGCCGCGTTGCTGGCGTTTTTCCATAGGCTCCGCCCCCCTGACGA
GCATCACAAAAATCGACGCTCAAGTCAGAGGTGGCGAAACCCGACAGGACTATAAAGATACCAGGCGTTT
CCCCCTGGAAGCTCCCTCGTGCGCTCTCCTGTTCCGACCCTGCCGCTTACCGGATACCTGTCCGCCTTTC
TCCCTTCGGGAAGCGTGGCGCTTTCTCATAGCTCACGCTGTAGGTATCTCAGTTCGGTGTAGGTCGTTCG
CTCCAAGCTGGGCTGTGTGCACGAACCCCCCGTTCAGCCCGACCGCTGCGCCTTATCCGGTAACTATCGT
CTTGAGTCCAACCCGGTAAGACACGACTTATCGCCACTGGCAGCAGCCACTGGTAACAGGATTAGCAGAG
CGAGGTATGTAGGCGGTGCTACAGAGTTCTTGAAGTGGTGGCCTAACTACGGCTACACTAGAAGAACAGT
ATTTGGTATCTGCGCTCTGCTGAAGCCAGTTACCTTCGGAAAAAGAGTTGGTAGCTCTTGATCCGGCAAA
CAAACCACCGCTGGTAGCGGTGGTTTTTTTGTTTGCAAGCAGCAGATTACGCGCAGAAAAAAAGGATCTC
AAGAAGATCCTTTGATCTTTTCTACGGGGTCTGACGCTCTATTCAACAAAGCCGCCGTCCCGTCAAGTCA
GCGTAAATGGGTAGGGGGCTTCAAATCGTCCCCCCATACGATATAAGTTGTTACTAGTGCTTGGATTCTC
ACCAATAAAAAACGCCCGGCGGCAACCGAGCGTTCTGAACAAATCCAGATGGAGTTCTGAGGTCATTACT
GGATCTATCAACAGGAGTCCAAGCGAGCTCGATATCAAATTACGCCCCGCCCTGCCACTCATCGCAGTAC
TGTTGTAATTCATTAAGCATTCTGCCGACATGGAAGCCATCACAAACGGCATGATGAACCTGAATCGCCA
GCGGCATCAGCACCTTGTCGCCTTGCGTATAATATTTGCCCATGGTGAAAACGGGGGCGAAGAAGTTGTC
CATATTGGCCACGTTTAAATCAAAACTGGTGAAACTCACCCAGGGATTGGCTGAGACGAAAAACATATTC
TCAATAAACCCTTTAGGGAAATAGGCCAGGTTTTCACCGTAACACGCCACATCTTGCGAATATATGTGTA
GAAACTGCCGGAAATCGTCGTGGTATTCACTCCAGAGCGATGAAAACGTTTCAGTTTGCTCATGGAAAAC
GGTGTAACAAGGGTGAACACTATCCCATATCACCAGCTCACCGTCTTTCATTGCCATACGAAATTCCGGA
TGAGCATTCATCAGGCGGGCAAGAATGTGAATAAAGGCCGGATAAAACTTGTGCTTATTTTTCTTTACGG
TCTTTAAAAAGGCCGTAATATCCAGCTGAACGGTCTGGTTATAGGTACATTGAGCAACTGACTGAAATGC
CTCAAAATGTTCTTTACGATGCCATTGGGATATATCAACGGTGGTATATCCAGTGATTTTTTTCTCCATT
TTAGCTTCCTTAGCTCCTGAAAATCTCGATAACTCAAAAAATACGCCCGGTAGTGATCTTATTTCATTAT
GGTGAAAGTTGGAACCTCTTACGTGCCGATCAACGTCTCATTGATACCTGAAACAAAACCCATCGTACGG
CCAAGGAAGTCTCCAATAACTGTGATCCACCACAAGCGCCAGGGTTTTCCCAGTCACGACGTTGTAAAAC
GACGGCCAGTCATGCATAATCCGCACGCATCTGGAATAAGGAAGTGCCATTCCGCCTGACCTTAGCGTGC
GAACAGCACGCTATTGTTGTATCATTACTCGCATCCATTCTCAGGCTGTCTCGTCTCGTCTCCGAGGTCT
CCGGAGGGCGCGCCGCCATTATTTTTTTGAACAATTGACAATTCATTTCTTATTTTTTATTAAGTGATAG
TCAAAAGGCATAACAGTGCTGAATAGAAAGAAATTTACAGAAAAGAAAATTATAGAATTTAGTATGATTA
ATTATACTCATTTATGAATGTTTAATTGAATACAAAAAAAAATACTTGTTATGTATTCAATTACGGGTTA
AAATATAGACAAGTTGAAAAATTTAATAAAAAAATAAGTCCTCAGCTCTTATATATTAAGCTACCAACTT
AGTATATAAGCCAAAACTTAAATGTGCTACCAACACATCAAGCCGTTAGAGAACTCTATCTATAGCAATA
TTTCAAATGTACCGACATACAAGAGAAACATTAACTATATATATTCAATTTATGAGATTATCTTAACAGA
TATAAATGTAAATTGCAATAAGTAAGATTTAGAAGTTTATAGCCTTTGTGTATTGGAAGCAGTACGCAAA
GGCTTTTTTATTTGATAAAAATTAGAAGTATATTTATTTTTTCATAATTAATTTATGAAAATGAAAGGGG
GTGAGCAAAGTGACAGAGGAAAGCAGTATCTTATCAAATAACAAGGTATTAGCAATATCATTATTGACTT
TAGCAGTAAACATTATGACTTTTATAGTGCTTGTAGCTAAGTAGTACGAAAGGGGGAGCTTTAAAAAGCT
CCTTGGAATACATAGAATTCATAAATTAATTTATGAAAAGAAGGGCGTATATGAAAACTTGTAAAAATTG
CAAAGAGTTTATTAAAGATACTGAAATATGCAAAATACATTCGTTGATGATTCATGATAAAACAGTAGCA
ACCTATTGCAGTAAATACAATGAGTCAAGATGTTTACATAAAGGGAAAGTCCAATGTATTAATTGTTCAA
AGATGAACCGATATGGATGGTGTGCCATAAAAATGAGATGTTTTACAGAGGAAGAACAGAAAAAAGAACG
TACATGCATTAAATATTATGCAAGGAGCTTTAAAAAAGCTCATGTAAAGAAGAGTAAAAAGAAAAAATAA
TTTATTTATTAATTTAATATTGAGAGTGCCGACACAGTATGCACTAAAAAATATATCTGTGGTGTAGTGA
GCCGATACAAAAGGATAGTCACTCGCATTTTCATAATACATCTTATGTTATGATTATGTGTCGGTGGGAC
TTCACGACGAAAACCCACAATAAAAAAAGAGTTCGGGGTAGGGTTAAGCATAGTTGAGGCAACTAAACAA
TCAAGCTAGGATATGCAGTAGCAGACCGTAAGGTCGTTGTTTAGGTGTGTTGTAATACATACGCTATTAA
GATGTAAAAATACGGATACCAATGAAGGGAAAAGTATAATTTTTGGATGTAGTTTGTTTGTTCATCTATG
GGCAAACTACGTCCAAAGCCGTTTCCAAATCTGCTAAAAAGTATATCCTTTCTAAAATCAAAGTCAAGTA
TGAAATCATAAATAAAGTTTAATTTTGAAGTTATTATGATATTATGTTTTTCTATTAAAATAAATTAAGT
ATATAGAATAGTTTAATAATAGTATATACTTAATGTGATAAGTGTCTGACAGTGTCACAGAAAGGATGAT
TGTTATGGATTATAAGCGGCCGGCCCGCTCGA
Features (pLannotate 1.2.2; 5 found; start..end, strand, type, name):
    324..912     -  rep_origin     ori: high-copy-number ColE1/pMB1/pBR322/pUC origin of replication
   1045..1139    -  terminator     lambda t0 terminator: transcription terminator from phage lambda
   1163..1819    -  CDS            cat: CAT_ECOLX - Experimental evidence at protein level: Swiss-Prot protein existence level 1. This enzyme is an effector of chloramphenicol resistance in bacteria. From Escherichia coli. This protein is used as a marker in many commonly used cloning vectors, such as pACYC184.
   1820..1922    -  promoter       cat promoter: promoter of the E. coli cat gene encoding chloramphenicol acetyltransferase
   1997..2040    -  CDS            lacZα (fragment): LacZα fragment of β-galactosidase; lacZ fragment
