[The description below was written by a language model from this plasmid's Addgene catalogue record and pLannotate feature annotations shown in this document.]
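Description:
pGL0_153 [pCB102 ORI] is a Level 0 part plasmid from a modular synthetic-biology cloning toolkit, built on the pGLDV_17 backbone and totalling about 3.8 kb. It serves as a storage and donor vector for a single standardised genetic part rather than as an expression or delivery construct in its own right. In E. coli it is maintained by a high-copy ColE1/pMB1/pUC-type origin and selected with chloramphenicol. Resistance comes from the cat gene (chloramphenicol acetyltransferase) driven by its native cat promoter and followed by a phage lambda t0 transcription terminator. A short residual lacZα fragment is also annotated, most likely left over from a screening cassette in the parent backbone that the part replaced, although the record does not say so explicitly.

The payload is the replication origin of pCB102, a plasmid from Clostridium butyricum. The automated feature table does not annotate this insert. It lists only the backbone elements, so the roughly 1.8 kb of unannotated sequence after the lacZα remnant presumably contains the pCB102 replicon, but its exact boundaries and internal components (such as any replication protein gene) cannot be read from the record. The cloning method is listed as unknown, and the record notes that part of the plasmid derives from a previously published construct.

As a Level 0 part, the pCB102 origin is intended to be combined with other modules, such as markers, promoters and cargo genes, in hierarchical assemblies that produce shuttle vectors. Origins of this kind are generally used to support plasmid replication in Clostridium and related Gram-positive bacteria, although the record does not specify particular target hosts or downstream assemblies.
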