Addgene plasmid #210675: pGL0_153 [pCB102 ORI]
Purpose: Level 0 part
Depositing lab: Charlie Gilbert & Nili Ostrov & Cultivarium Tools. Depositing organization: Cultivarium, Convergent Research.
Backbone
  Vector backbone: pGLDV_17
  Vector type: Synthetic Biology
Growth in bacteria
  Bacterial resistance: Chloramphenicol, 25 μg/mL
  Growth temperature: 37°C
  Growth strain: DH5alpha
  Copy number: High Copy
Gene/Insert
  Gene/Insert name: pCB102 ORI
  Species: Clostridium butyricum
  Cloning method: Unknown
Resource information
  A portion of this plasmid was derived from a plasmid made by: https://pubmed.ncbi.nlm.nih.gov/19445976/
Terms and licenses: Academic/Nonprofit Terms; Industry Terms: Not Available to Industry
How to cite: pGL0_153 [pCB102 ORI] was a gift from Charlie Gilbert & Nili Ostrov & Cultivarium Tools (Addgene plasmid # 210675 ; http://n2t.net/addgene:210675 ; RRID:Addgene_210675)
